Addgene plasmid #90852: PPP2R5B B10.5 gRNA
Purpose: 3rd generation lentiviral gRNA plasmid targeting human PPP2R5B
Depositing lab: Iain Cheeseman. Depositing organization: Whitehead Institute for Biomedical Research. Publication: Large-Scale Analysis of CRISPR/Cas9 Cell-Cycle Knockouts Reveals the Diversity of p53-Dependent Responses to Cell-Cycle Defects. McKinley KL, Cheeseman IM. Dev Cell. 2017 Feb 27;40(4):405-420.e2. doi: 10.1016/j.devcel.2017.01.012. Epub 2017 Feb 16. PubMed 28216383.
Backbone
  Vector backbone: pLenti-sgRNA
  Backbone manufacturer: Eric Lander & David Sabatini labs (Addgene plasmid #71409)
  Backbone size w/o insert (bp): 9151
  Vector type: Lentiviral, CRISPR
  Selectable markers: Puromycin
Growth in bacteria
  Bacterial resistance: Ampicillin, 100 μg/mL
  Growth temperature: 37°C
  Growth strain: NEB Stable
  Copy number: Unknown
Gene/Insert
  Gene/Insert name: PPP2R5B (Guide Designation B10.5) (alt name: pKMKO series)
  gRNA/shRNA sequence: CACCGCCGTCCACCTTGTCGGGTG
  Species: H. sapiens (human)
  Promoter: U6
  Cloning method: Restriction Enzyme; 5′ cloning site BsmBI (destroyed during cloning); 3′ cloning site BsmBI (destroyed during cloning)
  Sequencing primers: 5′ hU6-F (5'-GAGGGCCTATTTCCCATGATT-3'); 3′ EF1a-R (5'-CACGGCGACTACTGCACTTA-3')
Terms and licenses: Academic/Nonprofit Terms; Industry Terms: Not Available to Industry
Depositor comments: Please note that gRNA target sequence listed is not strictly the 20nt spacer sequence, but also contains the 5' BsmBI overhang. For more information about knockout human cell lines generated using this plasmid, please see http://cellcycleknockouts.wi.mit.edu/ .
How to cite: PPP2R5B B10.5 gRNA was a gift from Iain Cheeseman (Addgene plasmid # 90852 ; http://n2t.net/addgene:90852 ; RRID:Addgene_90852)
