[The description below was written by a language model from this plasmid's Addgene catalogue record and pLannotate feature annotations shown in this document.]
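Description:
PPP2R5B B10.5 gRNA is a third-generation lentiviral CRISPR guide plasmid built on the pLenti-sgRNA backbone and designed to express a single guide RNA against human PPP2R5B. It is maintained in E. coli through a high-copy ColE1/pUC-type origin with ampicillin selection (AmpR under its own bla promoter). It also retains an f1 origin, an SV40 origin and residual lac/lacZα, T3 and T7 elements from the parental cloning vector. The catalogue gives a backbone size of 9151 bp without insert, whereas the sequenced record is 7,301 nt. The difference is plausibly due to loss of a stuffer fragment during guide cloning, but the record does not say so.

The viral cassette begins with an RSV promoter fused to a truncated HIV-1 5' LTR, which makes genomic RNA transcription Tat-independent. This is followed by the Ψ packaging signal with a partial gag sequence and by the RRE for Rev-dependent nuclear export. Within the transfer region, a human U6 RNA polymerase III promoter drives the guide, which was inserted between BsmBI sites that were destroyed during cloning. The guide is joined to the S. pyogenes tracrRNA-derived scaffold. Downstream, a cPPT/CTS element precedes an EF-1α core promoter driving puromycin N-acetyltransferase for selection of transduced mammalian cells, with a WPRE to enhance expression. A self-inactivating ΔU3 3' LTR and an SV40 polyadenylation signal close the cassette.

No Cas9 is annotated, so the nuclease must be supplied separately, for example from a Cas9-expressing cell line. The plasmid belongs to a guide series (pKMKO) used in a large-scale analysis of cell-cycle gene knockouts in human cells.
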