Features (pLannotate 1.2.2; 27 found; start..end, strand, type, name):
     18..110     +  CDS            lacI (fragment): lac repressor; lacI; The lac repressor binds to the lac operator to inhibit transcription in E. coli. This inhibition can be relieved by adding lactose or isopropyl-β-D-thiogalactopyranoside (IPTG).
    123..144     +  protein_bind   CAP binding site: CAP binding activates transcription in the presence of cAMP. E. coli catabolite activator protein
    159..189     +  promoter       lac promoter: promoter for the E. coli lac operon
    197..213     +  protein_bind   lac operator: The lac repressor binds to the lac operator to inhibit transcription in E. coli. This inhibition can be relieved by adding lactose or isopropyl-β-D-thiogalactopyranoside (IPTG). lac repressor encoded by lacI
    258..276     +  promoter       T3 promoter: promoter for bacteriophage T3 RNA polymerase
    304..530     +  promoter       RSV promoter: Rous sarcoma virus enhancer/promoter
    531..711     +  LTR            5' LTR (truncated): truncated 5' long terminal repeat (LTR) from HIV-1
    758..883     +  misc_feature   HIV-1 Ψ: packaging signal of human immunodeficiency virus type 1
    867..1230    +  CDS            HIV-1 gag (fragment): gag protein from human immunodeficiency virus 1; gag
   1376..1609    +  misc_feature   RRE: The Rev response element (RRE) of HIV-1 allows for Rev-dependent mRNA export from the nucleus to the cytoplasm.
   1986..2012    +  CDS            Rev (fragment): human immunodeficiency virus 1 (HIV-1) Rev protein; rev; enhances nuclear export of unspliced and incompletely spliced viral mRNAs
   2016..2256    +  promoter       U6 promoter: RNA polymerase III promoter for human U6 snRNA
   2303..2370    +  misc_RNA       tracrRNA (fragment): trans-activating CRISPR RNA for the Streptococcus pyogenes CRISPR/Cas9 system
   2419..2536    +  misc_feature   cPPT/CTS: central polypurine tract and central termination sequence of HIV-1
   2605..2816    +  promoter       EF-1α core promoter: core promoter for human elongation factor EF-1α
   2842..3441    +  CDS            PuroR (fragment): puromycin N-acetyltransferase; pac from Streptomyces; confers resistance to puromycin
   3457..4045    +  misc_feature   WPRE: woodchuck hepatitis virus posttranscriptional regulatory element
   4096..4115    +  misc_feature   cPPT/CTS (fragment): central polypurine tract and central termination sequence of HIV-1
   4117..4350    +  LTR            3' LTR (ΔU3): self-inactivating 3' long terminal repeat (LTR) from HIV-1
   4428..4549    +  polyA_signal   SV40 poly(A) signal: SV40 polyadenylation signal
   4589..4724    +  rep_origin     SV40 ori: SV40 origin of replication
   4745..4763    -  promoter       T7 promoter: promoter for bacteriophage T7 RNA polymerase
   4771..4926    +  CDS            lacZα (fragment): LacZα fragment of β-galactosidase; lacZ fragment
   4931..5359    +  rep_origin     f1 ori (sequence partly withheld): f1 bacteriophage origin of replication; arrow indicates direction of (+) strand synthesis
   5412..5516    +  promoter       AmpR promoter: bla
   5517..6377    +  CDS            AmpR: β-lactamase; bla; confers resistance to ampicillin, carbenicillin, and related antibiotics
   6548..7136    +  rep_origin     ori: high-copy-number ColE1/pMB1/pBR322/pUC origin of replication
>Addgene plasmid #90852 | PPP2R5B B10.5 gRNA | addgene full sequence | sequence record 183897 | Addgene NGS Result
AGCGAGGAAGCGGAAGAGCGCCCAATACGCAAACCGCCTCTCCCCGCGCGTTGGCCGATTCATTAATGCA
GCTGGCACGACAGGTTTCCCGACTGGAAAGCGGGCAGTGAGCGCAACGCAATTAATGTGAGTTAGCTCAC
TCATTAGGCACCCCAGGCTTTACACTTTATGCTTCCGGCTCGTATGTTGTGTGGAATTGTGAGCGGATAA
CAATTTCACACAGGAAACAGCTATGACCATGATTACGCCAAGCGCGCAATTAACCCTCACTAAAGGGAAC
AAAAGCTGGAGCTGCAAGCTTAATGTAGTCTTATGCAATACTCTTGTAGTCTTGCAACATGGTAACGATG
AGTTAGCAACATGCCTTACAAGGAGAGAAAAAGCACCGTGCATGCCGATTGGTGGAAGTAAGGTGGTACG
ATCGTGCCTTATTAGGAAGGCAACAGACGGGTCTGACATGGATTGGACGAACCACTGAATTGCCGCATTG
CAGAGATATTGTATTTAAGTGCCTAGCTCGATACATAAACGGGTCTCTCTGGTTAGACCAGATCTGAGCC
TGGGAGCTCTCTGGCTAACTAGGGAACCCACTGCTTAAGCCTCAATAAAGCTTGCCTTGAGTGCTTCAAG
TAGTGTGTGCCCGTCTGTTGTGTGACTCTGGTAACTAGAGATCCCTCAGACCCTTTTAGTCAGTGTGGAA
AATCTCTAGCAGTGGCGCCCGAACAGGGACTTGAAAGCGAAAGGGAAACCAGAGGAGCTCTCTCGACGCA
GGACTCGGCTTGCTGAAGCGCGCACGGCAAGAGGCGAGGGGCGGCGACTGGTGAGTACGCCAAAAATTTT
GACTAGCGGAGGCTAGAAGGAGAGAGATGGGTGCGAGAGCGTCAGTATTAAGCGGGGGAGAATTAGATCG
CGATGGGAAAAAATTCGGTTAAGGCCAGGGGGAAAGAAAAAATATAAATTAAAACATATAGTATGGGCAA
GCAGGGAGCTAGAACGATTCGCAGTTAATCCTGGCCTGTTAGAAACATCAGAAGGCTGTAGACAAATACT
GGGACAGCTACAACCATCCCTTCAGACAGGATCAGAAGAACTTAGATCATTATATAATACAGTAGCAACC
CTCTATTGTGTGCATCAAAGGATAGAGATAAAAGACACCAAGGAAGCTTTAGACAAGATAGAGGAAGAGC
AAAACAAAAGTAAGACCACCGCACAGCAAGCGGCCGCTGATCTTCAGACCTGGAGGAGGAGATATGAGGG
ACAATTGGAGAAGTGAATTATATAAATATAAAGTAGTAAAAATTGAACCATTAGGAGTAGCACCCACCAA
GGCAAAGAGAAGAGTGGTGCAGAGAGAAAAAAGAGCAGTGGGAATAGGAGCTTTGTTCCTTGGGTTCTTG
GGAGCAGCAGGAAGCACTATGGGCGCAGCGTCAATGACGCTGACGGTACAGGCCAGACAATTATTGTCTG
GTATAGTGCAGCAGCAGAACAATTTGCTGAGGGCTATTGAGGCGCAACAGCATCTGTTGCAACTCACAGT
CTGGGGCATCAAGCAGCTCCAGGCAAGAATCCTGGCTGTGGAAAGATACCTAAAGGATCAACAGCTCCTG
GGGATTTGGGGTTGCTCTGGAAAACTCATTTGCACCACTGCTGTGCCTTGGAATGCTAGTTGGAGTAATA
AATCTCTGGAACAGATTTGGAATCACACGACCTGGATGGAGTGGGACAGAGAAATTAACAATTACACAAG
CTTAATACACTCCTTAATTGAAGAATCGCAAAACCAGCAAGAAAAGAATGAACAAGAATTATTGGAATTA
GATAAATGGGCAAGTTTGTGGAATTGGTTTAACATAACAAATTGGCTGTGGTATATAAAATTATTCATAA
TGATAGTAGGAGGCTTGGTAGGTTTAAGAATAGTTTTTGCTGTACTTTCTATAGTGAATAGAGTTAGGCA
GGGATATTCACCATTATCGTTTCAGACCCACCTCCCAACCCCGAGGGGACCCAGAGAGGGCCTATTTCCC
ATGATTCCTTCATATTTGCATATACGATACAAGGCTGTTAGAGAGATAATTAGAATTAATTTGACTGTAA
ACACAAAGATATTAGTACAAAATACGTGACGTAGAAAGTAATAATTTCTTGGGTAGTTTGCAGTTTTAAA
ATTATGTTTTAAAATGGACTATCATATGCTTACCGTAACTTGAAAGTATTTCGATTTCTTGGCTTTATAT
ATCTTGTGGAAAGGACGAAACACCGCCGTCCACCTTGTCGGGTGGTTTAAGAGCTATGCTGGAAACAGCA
TAGCAAGTTTAAATAAGGCTAGTCCGTTATCAACTTGAAAAAGTGGCACCGAGTCGGTGCTTTTTTTGAA
TTCTAGATCTTGAGACAAATGGCAGTATTCATCCACAATTTTAAAAGAAAAGGGGGGATTGGGGGGTACA
GTGCAGGGGAAAGAATAGTAGACATAATAGCAACAGACATACAAACTAAAGAATTACAAAAACAAATTAC
AAAAATTCAAAATTTTCGGGTTTATTACAGGGACAGCAGAGATCCACTTTGGCGCCGGCTCGAGTGGCTC
CGGTGCCCGTCAGTGGGCAGAGCGCACATCGCCCACAGTCCCCGAGAAGTTGGGGGGAGGGGTCGGCAAT
TGAACCGGTGCCTAGAGAAGGTGGCGCGGGGTAAACTGGGAAAGTGATGTCGTGTACTGGCTCCGCCTTT
TTCCCGAGGGTGGGGGAGAACCGTATATAAGTGCAGTAGTCGCCGTGAACGTTCTTTTTCGCAACGGGTT
TGCCGCCAGAACACAGGTGTCGTGACGCGGGATCCGCCACCATGACCGAGTACAAGCCCACGGTGCGCCT
CGCCACCCGCGACGACGTCCCCAGGGCCGTACGCACCCTCGCCGCCGCGTTCGCCGACTACCCCGCCACG
CGCCACACCGTCGATCCGGACCGCCACATCGAGCGGGTCACCGAGCTGCAAGAACTCTTCCTCACGCGCG
TCGGGCTCGACATCGGCAAGGTGTGGGTCGCGGACGACGGCGCCGCGGTGGCGGTCTGGACCACGCCGGA
GAGCGTCGAAGCGGGGGCGGTGTTCGCCGAGATCGGCCCGCGCATGGCCGAGTTGAGCGGTTCCCGGCTG
GCCGCGCAGCAACAGATGGAAGGCCTCCTGGCGCCGCACCGGCCCAAGGAGCCCGCGTGGTTCCTGGCCA
CCGTCGGAGTCTCGCCCGACCACCAGGGCAAGGGTCTGGGCAGCGCCGTCGTGCTCCCCGGAGTGGAGGC
GGCCGAGCGCGCCGGGGTGCCCGCCTTCCTGGAGACCTCCGCGCCCCGCAACCTCCCCTTCTACGAGCGG
CTCGGCTTCACCGTCACCGCCGACGTCGAGGTGCCCGAAGGACCGCGCACCTGGTGCATGACCCGCAAGC
CCGGTGCCTGAACGCGTTAAGTCGACAATCAACCTCTGGATTACAAAATTTGTGAAAGATTGACTGGTAT
TCTTAACTATGTTGCTCCTTTTACGCTATGTGGATACGCTGCTTTAATGCCTTTGTATCATGCTATTGCT
TCCCGTATGGCTTTCATTTTCTCCTCCTTGTATAAATCCTGGTTGCTGTCTCTTTATGAGGAGTTGTGGC
CCGTTGTCAGGCAACGTGGCGTGGTGTGCACTGTGTTTGCTGACGCAACCCCCACTGGTTGGGGCATTGC
CACCACCTGTCAGCTCCTTTCCGGGACTTTCGCTTTCCCCCTCCCTATTGCCACGGCGGAACTCATCGCC
GCCTGCCTTGCCCGCTGCTGGACAGGGGCTCGGCTGTTGGGCACTGACAATTCCGTGGTGTTGTCGGGGA
AATCATCGTCCTTTCCTTGGCTGCTCGCCTGTGTTGCCACCTGGATTCTGCGCGGGACGTCCTTCTGCTA
CGTCCCTTCGGCCCTCAATCCAGCGGACCTTCCTTCCCGCGGCCTGCTGCCGGCTCTGCGGCCTCTTCCG
CGTCTTCGCCTTCGCCCTCAGACGAGTCGGATCTCCCTTTGGGCCGCCTCCCCGCGTCGACTTTAAGACC
AATGACTTACAAGGCAGCTGTAGATCTTAGCCACTTTTTAAAAGAAAAGGGGGGACTGGAAGGGCTAATT
CACTCCCAACGAAGACAAGATCTGCTTTTTGCTTGTACTGGGTCTCTCTGGTTAGACCAGATCTGAGCCT
GGGAGCTCTCTGGCTAACTAGGGAACCCACTGCTTAAGCCTCAATAAAGCTTGCCTTGAGTGCTTCAAGT
AGTGTGTGCCCGTCTGTTGTGTGACTCTGGTAACTAGAGATCCCTCAGACCCTTTTAGTCAGTGTGGAAA
ATCTCTAGCAGTACGTATAGTAGTTCATGTCATCTTATTATTCAGTATTTATAACTTGCAAAGAAATGAA
TATCAGAGAGTGAGAGGAACTTGTTTATTGCAGCTTATAATGGTTACAAATAAAGCAATAGCATCACAAA
TTTCACAAATAAAGCATTTTTTTCACTGCATTCTAGTTGTGGTTTGTCCAAACTCATCAATGTATCTTAT
CATGTCTGGCTCTAGCTATCCCGCCCCTAACTCCGCCCATCCCGCCCCTAACTCCGCCCAGTTCCGCCCA
TTCTCCGCCCCATGGCTGACTAATTTTTTTTATTTATGCAGAGGCCGAGGCCGCCTCGGCCTCTGAGCTA
TTCCAGAAGTAGTGAGGAGGCTTTTTTGGAGGCCTAGGGACGTACCCAATTCGCCCTATAGTGAGTCGTA
TTACGCGCGCTCACTGGCCGTCGTTTTACAACGTCGTGACTGGGAAAACCCTGGCGTTACCCAACTTAAT
CGCCTTGCAGCACATCCCCCTTTCGCCAGCTGGCGTAATAGCGAAGAGGCCCGCACCGATCGCCCTTCCC
AACAGTTGCGCAGCCTGAATGGCGAATGGG
[124 nt withheld, positions 4931-5054]
C
[91 nt withheld, positions 5056-5146]
A
[49 nt withheld, positions 5148-5196]
CCTTTGACGTTGGAGTCCACGTTCTTT
[37 nt withheld, positions 5224-5260]
ACCCTATCTCGGTCTATTCTTTTGATTTATAAGGGATTTTGCCGATTTCGGCCTATTGGTTAAAAAATGA
GCTGATTTAACAAAAATTTAACGCGAATTTTAACAAAATATTAACGCTTACAATTTAGGTGGCACTTTTC
GGGGAAATGTGCGCGGAACCCCTATTTGTTTATTTTTCTAAATACATTCAAATATGTATCCGCTCATGAG
ACAATAACCCTGATAAATGCTTCAATAATATTGAAAAAGGAAGAGTATGAGTATTCAACATTTCCGTGTC
GCCCTTATTCCCTTTTTTGCGGCATTTTGCCTTCCTGTTTTTGCTCACCCAGAAACGCTGGTGAAAGTAA
AAGATGCTGAAGATCAGTTGGGTGCACGAGTGGGTTACATCGAACTGGATCTCAACAGCGGTAAGATCCT
TGAGAGTTTTCGCCCCGAAGAACGTTTTCCAATGATGAGCACTTTTAAAGTTCTGCTATGTGGCGCGGTA
TTATCCCGTATTGACGCCGGGCAAGAGCAACTCGGTCGCCGCATACACTATTCTCAGAATGACTTGGTTG
AGTACTCACCAGTCACAGAAAAGCATCTTACGGATGGCATGACAGTAAGAGAATTATGCAGTGCTGCCAT
AACCATGAGTGATAACACTGCGGCCAACTTACTTCTGACAACGATCGGAGGACCGAAGGAGCTAACCGCT
TTTTTGCACAACATGGGGGATCATGTAACTCGCCTTGATCGTTGGGAACCGGAGCTGAATGAAGCCATAC
CAAACGACGAGCGTGACACCACGATGCCTGTAGCAATGGCAACAACGTTGCGCAAACTATTAACTGGCGA
ACTACTTACTCTAGCTTCCCGGCAACAATTAATAGACTGGATGGAGGCGGATAAAGTTGCAGGACCACTT
CTGCGCTCGGCCCTTCCGGCTGGCTGGTTTATTGCTGATAAATCTGGAGCCGGTGAGCGTGGGTCTCGCG
GTATCATTGCAGCACTGGGGCCAGATGGTAAGCCCTCCCGTATCGTAGTTATCTACACGACGGGGAGTCA
GGCAACTATGGATGAACGAAATAGACAGATCGCTGAGATAGGTGCCTCACTGATTAAGCATTGGTAACTG
TCAGACCAAGTTTACTCATATATACTTTAGATTGATTTAAAACTTCATTTTTAATTTAAAAGGATCTAGG
TGAAGATCCTTTTTGATAATCTCATGACCAAAATCCCTTAACGTGAGTTTTCGTTCCACTGAGCGTCAGA
CCCCGTAGAAAAGATCAAAGGATCTTCTTGAGATCCTTTTTTTCTGCGCGTAATCTGCTGCTTGCAAACA
AAAAAACCACCGCTACCAGCGGTGGTTTGTTTGCCGGATCAAGAGCTACCAACTCTTTTTCCGAAGGTAA
CTGGCTTCAGCAGAGCGCAGATACCAAATACTGTTCTTCTAGTGTAGCCGTAGTTAGGCCACCACTTCAA
GAACTCTGTAGCACCGCCTACATACCTCGCTCTGCTAATCCTGTTACCAGTGGCTGCTGCCAGTGGCGAT
AAGTCGTGTCTTACCGGGTTGGACTCAAGACGATAGTTACCGGATAAGGCGCAGCGGTCGGGCTGAACGG
GGGGTTCGTGCACACAGCCCAGCTTGGAGCGAACGACCTACACCGAACTGAGATACCTACAGCGTGAGCT
ATGAGAAAGCGCCACGCTTCCCGAAGGGAGAAAGGCGGACAGGTATCCGGTAAGCGGCAGGGTCGGAACA
GGAGAGCGCACGAGGGAGCTTCCAGGGGGAAACGCCTGGTATCTTTATAGTCCTGTCGGGTTTCGCCACC
TCTGACTTGAGCGTCGATTTTTGTGATGCTCGTCAGGGGGGCGGAGCCTATGGAAAAACGCCAGCAACGC
GGCCTTTTTACGGTTCCTGGCCTTTTGCTGGCCTTTTGCTCACATGTTCTTTCCTGCGTTATCCCCTGAT
TCTGTGGATAACCGTATTACCGCCTTTGAGTGAGCTGATACCGCTCGCCGCAGCCGAACGACCGAGCGCA
GCGAGTCAGTG
